>Addgene plasmid #60199 | mscv2.2-NLRC4 | depositor full sequence | sequence record 96292 | mscv2.2-NLRC4 sequence 9534 bps
AGCCCTTTGTACACCCTAAGCCTCCGCCTCCTCTTCCTCCATCCGCCCCGTCTCTCCCCCTTGAACCTCC
TCGTTCGACCCCGCCTCGATCCTCCCTTTATCCAGCCCTCACTCCTTCTCTAGGCGCCGGAATTAGATCC
GCCACCATGAACTTTATAAGGAACAACAGACGAGCCCTTATTCAAAGGATGGGCTTAACAGTTACCAAGC
AAATCTGCGATGACCTCTTTGCATTGAACGTTCTCAACAATCAAGAAGCTAATGTCATTTACTGTGAGCC
CTTGGAGCAGGAAGCCGCCCGAAAGATCATCCATATGACTATGCAGAAGGGCTCAGCGGCCTGCAACCTC
TTTCTTAAGAGTCTTGAAAACTGGGACTATTTTGTGTATCAGGACTTAACTGGACAAAATCTTTCTTATC
AGGTCACAGAAGAAGACCTGAATGTTTTGGCCCAGAATTTAAAGGACTTGTACAACAGCCCTGCTTTTCT
GAACTTCTACCCCCTGGGTGAAGATATCGACATAATTTTTAATCTGGAGAAAACCTTCACAGAACCTATC
ATGTGGAAGAAGGACCATCGTCATCACCGTGTGGAGCAGCTGACTTTGGGCAGCCTGCTCGAGGCTCTGA
AGAGCCCCTGCCTGATTGAAGGCGAGTCTGGCAAAGGGAAGTCCACCCTGCTGCAGAGAATCGCTATGCT
CTGGGCCTCTGGGGGCTGCAGGGCTCTGAAGGGGTTCAGATTAGTCTTCTTCATCCACCTGAGAAGCGCC
AGGGGGGGACTATTCGAAACACTGTACGATCAGCTCCTGAACATACCCGACTTCATCAGCAAGCCGACCT
TCAAGGCTCTGCTGCTGAAGCTACACAAGGAGGTCCTCTTTCTTCTCGATGGTTACAATGAATTCCATCC
CCAGAACTGCCCAGAAATTGAAGCCCTGATAAAGGAAAACCATCGCTTCAAGAACATGGTCATTGTCACC
ACCACCACGGAGTGCCTGAGGCATATCAGACATGTTGGCGCCCTGACTGCGGAGGTGGGAGATATGACCG
AAGACAGTGCCAAAGATCTCATCGAGGCAGTGCTGGTACCTGATCAGGTTGAACGCCTGTGGGCCCAAAT
CCAGGAGTCCAGGTGCCTGAGAAATCTGATGAAGACCCCTCTCTTCGTGGTGATCACCTGTGCAATTCAG
ATGGGCAGACAGGAATTCCAAGCTCACACCCAAACCATGCTGTTCCAAACCTTCTACGACCTCCTGATAC
AGAAAAACAGCCACAGATATAGAGGTGGAGCTTCAGGTGATTTTGCCAGGAGCCTAGACTACTGTGGAGA
CCTGGCCCTAGAAGGTGTGTTCGCCCACAAATTTGATTTTGAACCCGAGCATGGGTCCAGCATGAACGAG
GACGTCCTGGTGACAATAGGGCTCCTCTGTAAGTACACAGCTCAGAGGCTGAAGCCCACGTATAAATTCT
TTCATAAATCATTTCAGGAGTACACGGCAGGTCGGAGACTCAGCAGTTTGCTGACGTCCAAAGAGCCAGA
GGAGGTGAGCAAAGGGAACAGCTACTTAAACAAAATGGTTTCCATCTCTGACATCACATCCCTATATGGC
AATCTGCTCCTCTACACGTGTGGGTCGTCCACAGAAGCAACCAGGGCGGTCATGAGGCACCTTGCAATGG
TTTATCAGCACGGCAGCCTACAAGGACTTTCAGTCACCAAGAGGCCTCTCTGGAGGCAGGAATCAATCCA
GAGTCTGAGAAATACCACTGAGCAAGATGTTCTGAAAGCCATCAATGTAAATTCCTTCGTAGAGTGTGGC
ATCAATTTGTTCTCAGAGAGTATGTCTAAATCAGACCTGAGCCAAGAATTTGAAGCTTTCTTTCAAGGTA
AAAGTTTATACATCAACTCAGAGAACATCCCTGACTATTTATTTGACTTCTTTGAATACTTGCCTAATTG
TGCAAGCGCATTGGACTTCGTGAAGTTGGATTTCTATGAAAGAGCTACAGAGTCACAGGACAAGGCAGAA
GAGAATGTCCCTGGAGTTCACACAGAAGGGCCCTCAGAAACCTACATTCCCCCCAGGGCTGTGTCTTTGT
TCTTCAACTGGAAGCAGGAATTCAAGACTCTAGAGGTCACACTCCGAGATATTAACAAGTTGAATAAGCA
AGATATCAAATATCTGGGGAAGATATTCAGCTCTGCCACCAACCTCCGGCTGCATATCAAGAGATGTGCA
GCCATGGCTGGAAGACTCAGCTCAGTCCTCAGAACCTGCAAGAACATGCATACCCTCATGGTGGAAGCCA
GTCCCCTCACCACGGATGACGAACAGTACATCACATCTGTGACAGGCCTCCAGAACTTAAGTATTCACCG
CTTGCACACTCAACAGCTGCCAGGTGGTCTGATTGACAGCTTGGGTAATCTGAAGAACCTCGAGAGACTC
ATACTGGATGACATCAGGATGAACGAGGAAGATGCTAAAAACCTAGCCGAAGGCCTACGAAGCCTGAAGA
AGATGCGTTTACTCCATTTGACTCATTTGTCTGACATTGGGGAGGGGATGGACTACATAGTCAAGTCTCT
CTCAGAAGAATCCTGTGATCTCCAAGAGATGAAGTTGGTGGCCTGCTGTCTGACTGCAAACTCTGTGAAA
GTTCTAGCACAGAATCTTCACAATTTGATCAAGCTGAGCATTCTTGATATATCAGAAAATTACCTGGAAA
AGGATGGGAATGAAGCTCTACAGGAACTGATCGGCAGGCTTGGCGTTCTGGGAGAGCTCACTACATTGAT
GCTGCCTTGGTGCTGGGATGTGCACACCAGCCTGCCCAAGCTGTTGAAGCAGTTGGAGGGGACCCCAGGA
CTTGCCAAACTTGGATTGAAAAACTGGAGACTCAGAGACGAAGAGATTAAAAGTTTAGGTGAATTTCTGG
AGATGAATCCTCTGAGAGACTTGCAGCAGTTGGATTTAGCGGGGCACTGTGTGAGCAGTGACGGATGGCT
TTACTTCATGAATGTGTTTGAGAATCTGAAGCAGTTAGTGTTTTTTGACTTTAGCACTGAGGAGTTCTTA
CCGGATGCAGCACTGGTGAGGAAACTTAGTCAAGTGTTATCCAAGTTAACTCTTCTGCAAGAGGTAAAGC
TCACGGGCTGGGAGTTTGATGACTATGATATTAGCGCTATTAAAGGCACCTTTAAACTAGTGACTGCTTA
AGCGGCCGCGTTTAAACGTCGACGGTATCGATAAGCTTGATATCGAATTCCGCCCCCCCCCCTAACGTTA
CTGGCCGAAGCCGCTTGGAATAAGGCCGGTGTGCGTTTGTCTATATGTTATTTTCCACCATATTGCCGTC
TTTTGGCAATGTGAGGGCCCGGAAACCTGGCCCTGTCTTCTTGACGAGCATTCCTAGGGGTCTTTCCCCT
CTCGCCAAAGGAATGCAAGGTCTGTTGAATGTCGTGAAGGAAGCAGTTCCTCTGGAAGCTTCTTGAAGAC
AAACAACGTCTGTAGCGACCCTTTGCAGGCAGCGGAACCCCCCACCTGGCGACAGGTGCCTCTGCGGCCA
AAAGCCACGTGTATAAGATACACCTGCAAAGGCGGCACAACCCCAGTGCCACGTTGTGAGTTGGATAGTT
GTGGAAAGAGTCAAATGGCTCTCCTCAAGCGTATTCAACAAGGGGCTGAAGGATGCCCAGAAGGTACCCC
ATTGTATGGGATCTGATCTGGGGCCTCGGTGCACATGCTTTACATGTGTTTAGTCGAGGTTAAAAAAACG
TCTAGGCCCCCCGAACCACGGGGACGTGGTTTTCCTTTGAAAAACACGATGATAATATGGCCACAACCAT
GGTGAGCAAGGGCGAGGAGCTGTTCACCGGGGTGGTGCCCATCCTGGTCGAGCTGGACGGCGACGTAAAC
GGCCACAAGTTCAGCGTGTCTGGCGAGGGCGAGGGCGATGCCACCTACGGCAAGCTGACCCTGAAGTTCA
TCTGCACCACCGGCAAGCTGCCCGTGCCCTGGCCCACCCTCGTGACCACCCTGACCTACGGCGTGCAGTG
CTTCAGCCGCTACCCCGACCACATGAAGCAGCACGACTTCTTCAAGTCCGCCATGCCCGAAGGCTACGTC
CAGGAGCGCACCATCTTCTTCAAGGACGACGGCAACTACAAGACCCGCGCCGAGGTGAAGTTCGAGGGCG
ACACCCTGGTGAACCGCATCGAGCTGAAGGGCATCGACTTCAAGGAGGACGGCAACATCCTGGGGCACAA
GCTGGAGTACAACTACAACAGCCACAACGTCTATATCATGGCCGACAAGCAGAAGAACGGCATCAAGGCG
AACTTCAAGATCCGCCACAACATCGAGGACGGCAGCGTGCAGCTCGCCGACCACTACCAGCAGAACACCC
CCATCGGCGACGGCCCCGTGCTGCTGCCCGACAACCACTACCTGAGCACCCAGTCCGCCCTGAGCAAAGA
CCCCAACGAGAAGCGCGATCACATGGTCCTGCTGGAGTTCGTGACCGCCGCCGGGATCACTCTCGGCATG
GACGAGCTGTACAAGTGATAAGAATTCGATAAAATAAAAGATTTTATTTAGTCTCCAGAAAAAGGGGGGA
ATGAAAGACCCCACCTGTAGGTTTGGCAAGCTAGCTTAAGTAACGCCATTTTGCAAGGCATGGAAAATAC
ATAACTGAGAATAGAGAAGTTCAGATCAAGGTTAGGAACAGAGAGACAGCAGAATATGGGCCAAACAGGA
TATCTGTGGTAAGCAGTTCCTGCCCCCGGCTCAGGGCCAAGAACAGATGGTCCCCGATGCGGTCCCGCCC
TCAGCAGTTTCTAGAGAACCATCAGATGTTTCCAGGGTGCCCCAAGGACCTGAAATGACCCTGTGCCTTA
TTTGAACTAACCAATCAGTTCGCTTCTCGCTTCTGTTCGCGCGCTTCTGCTCCCCGAGCTCAATAAAAGA
GCCCACAACCCCTCACTCGGCGCGCCAGTCCTCCGATAGACTGCGTCGCCCGGGTACCCGTGTATCCAAT
AAACCCTCTTGCAGTTGCATCCGACTTGTGGTCTCGCTGTTCCTTGGGAGGGTCTCCTCTGAGTGATTGA
CTACCCGTCAGCGGGGGTCTTTCATGGGTAACAGTTTCTTGAAGTTGGAGAACAACATTCTGAGGGTAGG
AGTCGAATATTAAGTAATCCTGACTCAATTAGCCACTGTTTTGAATCCACATACTCCAATACTCCTGAAA
TAGTTCATTATGGACAGCGCAGAAGAGCTGGGGAGAATTAATTCGTAATCATGGTCATAGCTGTTTCCTG
TGTGAAATTGTTATCCGCTCACAATTCCACACAACATACGAGCCGGAAGCATAAAGTGTAAAGCCTGGGG
TGCCTAATGAGTGAGCTAACTCACATTAATTGCGTTGCGCTCACTGCCCGCTTTCCAGTCGGGAAACCTG
TCGTGCCAGCTGCATTAATGAATCGGCCAACGCGCGGGGAGAGGCGGTTTGCGTATTGGGCGCTCTTCCG
CTTCCTCGCTCACTGACTCGCTGCGCTCGGTCGTTCGGCTGCGGCGAGCGGTATCAGCTCACTCAAAGGC
GGTAATACGGTTATCCACAGAATCAGGGGATAACGCAGGAAAGAACATGTGAGCAAAAGGCCAGCAAAAG
GCCAGGAACCGTAAAAAGGCCGCGTTGCTGGCGTTTTTCCATAGGCTCCGCCCCCCTGACGAGCATCACA
AAAATCGACGCTCAAGTCAGAGGTGGCGAAACCCGACAGGACTATAAAGATACCAGGCGTTTCCCCCTGG
AAGCTCCCTCGTGCGCTCTCCTGTTCCGACCCTGCCGCTTACCGGATACCTGTCCGCCTTTCTCCCTTCG
GGAAGCGTGGCGCTTTCTCATAGCTCACGCTGTAGGTATCTCAGTTCGGTGTAGGTCGTTCGCTCCAAGC
TGGGCTGTGTGCACGAACCCCCCGTTCAGCCCGACCGCTGCGCCTTATCCGGTAACTATCGTCTTGAGTC
CAACCCGGTAAGACACGACTTATCGCCACTGGCAGCAGCCACTGGTAACAGGATTAGCAGAGCGAGGTAT
GTAGGCGGTGCTACAGAGTTCTTGAAGTGGTGGCCTAACTACGGCTACACTAGAAGGACAGTATTTGGTA
TCTGCGCTCTGCTGAAGCCAGTTACCTTCGGAAAAAGAGTTGGTAGCTCTTGATCCGGCAAACAAACCAC
CGCTGGTAGCGGTGGTTTTTTTGTTTGCAAGCAGCAGATTACGCGCAGAAAAAAAGGATCTCAAGAAGAT
CCTTTGATCTTTTCTACGGGGTCTGACGCTCAGTGGAACGAAAACTCACGTTAAGGGATTTTGGTCATGA
GATTATCAAAAAGGATCTTCACCTAGATCCTTTTAAATTAAAAATGAAGTTTTAAATCAATCTAAAGTAT
ATATGAGTAAACTTGGTCTGACAGTTACCAATGCTTAATCAGTGAGGCACCTATCTCAGCGATCTGTCTA
TTTCGTTCATCCATAGTTGCCTGACTCCCCGTCGTGTAGATAACTACGATACGGGAGGGCTTACCATCTG
GCCCCAGTGCTGCAATGATACCGCGAGACCCACGCTCACCGGCTCCAGATTTATCAGCAATAAACCAGCC
AGCCGGAAGGGCCGAGCGCAGAAGTGGTCCTGCAACTTTATCCGCCTCCATCCAGTCTATTAATTGTTGC
CGGGAAGCTAGAGTAAGTAGTTCGCCAGTTAATAGTTTGCGCAACGTTGTTGCCATTGCTACAGGCATCG
TGGTGTCACGCTCGTCGTTTGGTATGGCTTCATTCAGCTCCGGTTCCCAACGATCAAGGCGAGTTACATG
ATCCCCCATGTTGTGCAAAAAAGCGGTTAGCTCCTTCGGTCCTCCGATCGTTGTCAGAAGTAAGTTGGCC
GCAGTGTTATCACTCATGGTTATGGCAGCACTGCATAATTCTCTTACTGTCATGCCATCCGTAAGATGCT
TTTCTGTGACTGGTGAGTACTCAACCAAGTCATTCTGAGAATAGTGTATGCGGCGACCGAGTTGCTCTTG
CCCGGCGTCAATACGGGATAATACCGCGCCACATAGCAGAACTTTAAAAGTGCTCATCATTGGAAAACGT
TCTTCGGGGCGAAAACTCTCAAGGATCTTACCGCTGTTGAGATCCAGTTCGATGTAACCCACTCGTGCAC
CCAACTGATCTTCAGCATCTTTTACTTTCACCAGCGTTTCTGGGTGAGCAAAAACAGGAAGGCAAAATGC
CGCAAAAAAGGGAATAAGGGCGACACGGAAATGTTGAATACTCATACTCTTCCTTTTTCAATATTATTGA
AGCATTTATCAGGGTTATTGTCTCATGAGCGGATACATATTTGAATGTATTTAGAAAAATAAACAAATAG
GGGTTCCGCGCACATTTCCCCGAAAAGTGCCACCTGACGTCTAAGAAACCATTATTATCATGACATTAAC
CTATAAAAATAGGCGTATCACGAGGCCCTTTCGTCTCGCGCGTTTCGGTGATGACGGTGAAAACCTCTGA
CACATGCAGCTCCCGGAGACGGTCACAGCTTGTCTGTAAGCGGATGCCGGGAGCAGACAAGCCCGTCAGG
GCGCGTCAGCGGGTGTTGGCGGGTGTCGGGGCTGGCTTAACTATGCGGCATCAGAGCAGATTGTACTGAG
AGTGCACCATATGCGGTGTGAAATACCGCACAGATGCGTAAGGAGAAAATACCGCATCAGGCGCCATTCG
CCATTCAGGCTGCGCAACTGTTGGGAAGGGCGATCGGTGCGGGCCTCTTCGCTATTACGCCAGCTGGCGA
AAGGGGGATGTGCTGCAAGGCGATTAAGTTGGGTAACGCCAGGGTTTTCCCAGTCACGACGTTGTAAAAC
GACGGCGCAAGGAATGGTGCATGCAAGGAGATGGCGCCCAACAGTCCCCCGGCCACGGGGCCTGCCACCA
TACCCACGCCGAAACAAGCGCTCATGAGCCCGAAGTGGCGAGCCCGATCTTCCCCATCGGTGATGTCGGC
GATATAGGCGCCAGCAACCGCACCTGTGGCGCCGGTGATGCCGGCCACGATGCGTCCGGCGTAGAGGCGA
TTAGTCCAATTTGTTAAAGACAGGATATCAGTGGTCCAGGCTCTAGTTTTGACTCAACAATATCACCAGC
TGAAGCCTATAGAGTACGAGCCATAGATAAAATAAAAGATTTTATTTAGTCTCCAGAAAAAGGGGGGAAT
GAAAGACCCCACCTGTAGGTTTGGCAAGCTAGCTTAAGTAACGCCATTTTGCAAGGCATGGAAAATACAT
AACTGAGAATAGAGAAGTTCAGATCAAGGTTAGGAACAGAGAGACAGCAGAATATGGGCCAAACAGGATA
TCTGTGGTAAGCAGTTCCTGCCCCGGCTCAGGGCCAAGAACAGATGGTCCCCAGATGCGGTCCCGCCCTC
AGCAGTTTCTAGAGAACCATCAGATGTTTCCAGGGTGCCCCAAGGACCTGAAATGACCCTGTGCCTTATT
TGAACTAACCAATCAGTTCGCTTCTCGCTTCTGTTCGCGCGCTTCTGCTCCCCGAGCTCAATAAAAGAGC
CCACAACCCCTCACTCGGCGCGCCAGTCCTCCGATAGACTGCGTCGCCCGGGTACCCGTATTCCCAATAA
AGCCTCTTGCTGTTTGCATCCGAATCGTGGACTCGCTGATCCTTGGGAGGGTCTCCTCAGATTGATTGAC
TGCCCACCTCGGGGGTCTTTCATTTGGAGGTTCCACCGAGATTTGGAGACCCCTGCCCAGGGACCACCGA
CCCCCCCGCCGGGAGGTAAGCTGGCCAGCGGTCGTTTCGTGTCTGTCTCTGTCTTTGTGCGTGTTTGTGC
CGGCATCTAATGTTTGCGCCTGCGTCTGTACTAGTTAGCTAACTAGCTCTGTATCTGGCGGACCCGTGGT
GGAACTGACGAGTTCTGAACACCCGGCCGCAACCCTGGGAGACGTCCCAGGGACTTTGGGGGCCGTTTTT
GTGGCCCGACCTGAGGAAGGGAGTCGATGTGGAATCCGACCCCGTCAGGATATGTGGTTCTGGTAGGAGA
CGAGAACCTAAAACAGTTCCCGCCTCCGTCTGAATTTTTGCTTTCGGTTTGGAACCGAAGCCGCGCGTCT
TGTCTGCTGCAGCGCTGCAGCATCGTTCTGTGTTGTCTCTGTCTGACTGTGTTTCTGTATTTGTCTGAAA
ATTAGGGCCAGACTGTTACCACTCCCTTAAGTTTGACCTTAGGTCACTGGAAAGATGTCGAGCGGATCGC
TCACAACCAGTCGGTAGATGTCAAGAAGAGACGTTGGGTTACCTTCTGCTCTGCAGAATGGCCAACCTTT
AACGTCGGATGGCCGCGAGACGGCACCTTTAACCGAGACCTCATCACCCAGGTTAAGATCAAGGTCTTTT
CACCTGGCCCGCATGGACACCCAGACCAGGTCCCCTACATCGTGACCTGGGAAGCCTTGGCTTTTGACCC
CCCTCCCTGGGTCA
Features (pLannotate 1.2.2; 20 found; start..end, strand, type, name):
    147..3218    +  CDS            Nlrc4: NLRC4_MOUSE - Also known as Card12, Ipaf. Experimental evidence at protein level: Swiss-Prot protein existence level 1. Key component of inflammasomes that indirectly senses specific proteins from pathogenic bacteria and fungi and responds by assembling an inflammasome complex that promotes caspase-1 activation, cytokine production and macrophage pyroptosis. The NLRC4 inflammasome is activated as part of the innate immune response to a range of intracellular bacteria. It senses pathogenic proteins of the type III secretion system (T3SS) and type IV secretion system (T4SS) such as flagellin and
   3238..3271    -  misc_feature   MCS (fragment): pBluescript multiple cloning site
   3373..3835    +  misc_feature   IRES: internal ribosome entry site (IRES) of the encephalomyocarditis virus (EMCV)
   3849..4568    +  CDS            EBFP: enhanced blue variant of GFP mammalian codon-optimized
   4621..5135    +  LTR            3' LTR: 3' long terminal repeat from murine embryonic stem cell virus
   5328..5344    -  protein_bind   lac operator: The lac repressor binds to the lac operator to inhibit transcription in E. coli. This inhibition can be relieved by adding lactose or isopropyl-β-D-thiogalactopyranoside (IPTG). lac repressor encoded by lacI
   5352..5382    -  promoter       lac promoter: promoter for the E. coli lac operon
   5397..5418    -  protein_bind   CAP binding site: CAP binding activates transcription in the presence of cAMP. E. coli catabolite activator protein
   5431..5523    -  CDS            lacI (fragment): lac repressor; lacI; The lac repressor binds to the lac operator to inhibit transcription in E. coli. This inhibition can be relieved by adding lactose or isopropyl-β-D-thiogalactopyranoside (IPTG).
   5706..6294    -  rep_origin     ori: high-copy-number ColE1/pMB1/pBR322/pUC origin of replication
   6465..7325    -  CDS            AmpR: β-lactamase; bla; confers resistance to ampicillin, carbenicillin, and related antibiotics
   7326..7430    -  promoter       AmpR promoter: bla
   7525..7560    +  CDS            rop (fragment): Rop protein, which maintains plasmids at low copy number; rop
   7662..7761    +  misc_feature   bom (fragment): basis of mobility region from pBR322
   7767..7916    -  CDS            lacZα (fragment): LacZα fragment of β-galactosidase; lacZ fragment
   7916..8117    -  CDS            TcR (fragment): tetracycline efflux protein; tet; confers resistance to tetracycline
   8118..8216    +  CDS            env (fragment): murine leukemia virus gPr80 envelope polyprotein precursor; env; proteolytically cleaved into gp70SU and p15TM subunits
   8258..8774    +  LTR            5' LTR: 5' long terminal repeat from murine embryonic stem cell virus
   8838..9179    +  misc_feature   MESV Ψ: packaging signal of murine embryonic stem cell virus
   9246..128     +  CDS            gag (truncated) (across the origin): truncated Moloney murine leukemia virus (MMLV) gag gene lacking the start codon
