[The description below was written by a language model from this plasmid's Addgene catalogue record and pLannotate feature annotations shown in this document.]
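Description:
mscv2.2-NLRC4 is a gammaretroviral expression plasmid of about 9.5 kb, built on the mscv2.2 (murine stem cell virus) backbone, for constitutive expression of mouse NLRC4 (also called Ipaf or Card12) in mammalian cells. It is propagated in E. coli through a high-copy ColE1/pUC-type origin and selected with ampicillin via the β-lactamase gene. The bacterial portion also carries non-functional remnants of earlier cloning vectors, including fragments of lacI, lacZα, rop, bom and the tetracycline resistance gene.

The proviral cassette is bounded by 5′ and 3′ long terminal repeats from murine embryonic stem cell virus. Downstream of the 5′ LTR lie the Ψ packaging signal and a truncated MMLV gag segment lacking its start codon, which together promote encapsidation of the genomic RNA when the plasmid is introduced into cells supplying the viral proteins in trans. The 5′ LTR also acts as the promoter, giving moderate, constitutive transcription of a single bicistronic message. The full-length Nlrc4 coding sequence is translated first, and an EMCV IRES then drives cap-independent translation of a fluorescent reporter so that transduced or transfected cells can be identified or sorted. The catalogue entry describes this reporter as GFP, whereas the automated annotation labels the same open reading frame as EBFP. These variants differ by only a few residues, so the depositor's description is probably the more reliable, but the discrepancy is worth noting.

NLRC4 is an inflammasome component that responds to bacterial flagellin and secretion-system proteins by promoting caspase-1 activation and pyroptosis. The associated work addressed how NAIP proteins determine the ligand specificity of this inflammasome, consistent with using the construct to supply NLRC4 in mammalian cells.
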