Addgene plasmid #60199: mscv2.2-NLRC4
Purpose: Mouse NLRC4 expressed under the constitutive, moderate-level retroviral LTR promoter, expresses in mammalian cells; IRES-GFP reporter downstream of NLRC4
Depositing lab: Russell Vance. Depositing organization: University of California, Berkeley. Publication: Innate immune recognition of bacterial ligands by NAIPs determines inflammasome specificity. Kofoed EM, Vance RE. Nature. 2011 Aug 28;477(7366):592-5. doi: 10.1038/nature10394. PubMed 21874021.
Backbone
  Vector backbone: mscv2.2
  Vector type: Mammalian Expression, Retroviral
Growth in bacteria
  Bacterial resistance: Ampicillin, 100 μg/mL
  Growth temperature: 37°C
  Growth strain: DH5alpha
  Copy number: Unknown
Gene/Insert
  Gene/Insert name: NLRC4
  Species: M. musculus (mouse)
  Entrez Gene: Nlrc4 (a.k.a. 9530011P19Rik, CLAN, CLAN1, CLANA, CLANB, CLANC, CLAND, Card12, IPAF)
  Promoter: LTR
  Cloning method: Restriction Enzyme; 5′ cloning site BglII (destroyed during cloning); 3′ cloning site NotI (not destroyed)
  Sequencing primers: 5′ AAGCCCTTTGTACACCCTAAGCC; 3′ CCTCACATTGCCAAAAGAC
Terms and licenses: Academic/Nonprofit Terms; Industry Terms: Not Available to Industry
How to cite: mscv2.2-NLRC4 was a gift from Russell Vance (Addgene plasmid # 60199 ; http://n2t.net/addgene:60199 ; RRID:Addgene_60199)
