>Addgene plasmid #60199 | mscv2.2-NLRC4 | addgene partial sequence | sequence record 103157 | pLXSN5 5'-CCCTTGAACCTCCTCGTTCGACC-3'
TCACTCCTTCTCTAGGCGCCGGAATTAGATCCGCCACCATGAACTTTATAAGGAACAACAGACGAGCCCT
TATTCAAAGGATGGGCTTAACAGTTACCAAGCAAATCTGCGATGACCTCTTTGCATTGAACGTTCTCAAC
AATCAAGAAGCTAATGTCATTTACTGTGAGCCCTTGGAGCAGGAAGCCGCCCGAAAGATCATCCATATGA
CTATGCAGAAGGGCTCAGCGGCCTGCAACCTCTTTCTTAAGAGTCTTGAAAACTGGGACTATTTTGTGTA
TCAGGACTTAACTGGACAAAATCTTTCTTATCAGGTCACAGAAGAAGACCTGAATGTTTTGGCCCAGAAT
TTAAAGGACTTGTACAACAGCCCTGCTTTTCTGAACTTCTACCCCCTGGGTGAAGATATCGACATAATTT
TTAATCTGGAGAAAACCTTCACAGAACCTATCATGTGGAAGAAGGACCATCGTCATCACCGTGTGGAGCA
GCTGACTTTGGGCAGCCTGCTCGAGGCTCTGAAGAGCCCCTGCCTGATTGAAGGCGAGTCTGGCAAAGGG
AAGTCCACCCTGCTGCAGAGAATCGCTATGCTCTGGGCCTCTGGGGGCTGCAGGGCTCTGAAGGGGTTCA
GATTAGTCTTCTTCATCCACCTGAGAAGCGCCAGGGGGGGACTATTCGAAACACTGTACGATCAGCTCCT
GAACATACCCGACTTCATCAGCAAGCCGACCTTCAAGGCTCTGCTGCTGAAGCTACACAAGGAGGTCCTC
TTTCTTCTCGATGGTTACAATGAATTCCAT
