>Addgene plasmid #60199 | mscv2.2-NLRC4 | addgene partial sequence | sequence record 104332 | mNLRC4-F 5'-CAGGATGAACGAGGAAGATGC-3'
GATGCGTTTACTCCATTTGACTCATTTGTCTGACATTGGGGAGGGGATGGACTACATAGTCAAGTCTCTC
TCAGAAGAATCCTGTGATCTCCAAGAGATGAAGTTGGTGGCCTGCTGTCTGACTGCAAACTCTGTGAAAG
TTCTAGCACAGAATCTTCACAATTTGATCAAGCTGAGCATTCTTGATATATCAGAAAATTACCTGGAAAA
GGATGGGAATGAAGCTCTACAGGAACTGATCGGCAGGCTTGGCGTTCTGGGAGAGCTCACTACATTGATG
CTGCCTTGGTGCTGGGATGTGCACACCAGCCTGCCCAAGCTGTTGAAGCAGTTGGAGGGGACCCCAGGAC
TTGCCAAACTTGGATTGAAAAACTGGAGACTCAGAGACGAAGAGATTAAAAGTTTAGGTGAATTTCTGGA
GATGAATCCTCTGAGAGACTTGCAGCAGTTGGATTTAGCGGGGCACTGTGTGAGCAGTGACGGATGGCTT
TACTTCATGAATGTGTTTGAGAATCTGAAGCAGTTAGTGTTTTTTGACTTTAGCACTGAGGAGTTCTTAC
CGGATGCAGCACTGGTGAGGAAACTTAGTCAAGTGTTATCCAAGTTAACTCTTCTGCAAGAGGTAAAGCT
CACGGGCTGGGAGTTTGATGACTATGATATTAGCGCTATTAAAGGCACCTTTAAACTAGTGACTGCTTAA
GCGGCCGCGTTTAAACGTCGAC
