>Addgene plasmid #60199 | mscv2.2-NLRC4 | addgene partial sequence | sequence record 104334 | EGFP-N 5'-CGTCGCCGTCCAGCTCGACCAG-3'
ATGGTTGTGGCCATATTATCATCGTGTTTTTCAAAGGAAAACCACGTCCCCGTGGTTCGGGGGGCCTAGA
CGTTTTTTTAACCTCGACTAAACACATGTAAAGCATGTGCACCGAGGCCCCAGATCAGATCCCATACAAT
GGGGTACCTTCTGGGCATCCTTCAGCCCCTTGTTGAATACGCTTGAGGAGAGCCATTTGACTCTTTCCAC
AACTATCCAACTCACAACGTGGCACTGGGGTTGTGCCGCCTTTGCAGGTGTATCTTATACACGTGGCTTT
TGGCCGCAGAGGCACCTGTCGCCAGGTGGGGGGTTCCGCTGCCTGCAAAGGGTCGCTACAGACGTTGTTT
GTCTTCAAGAAGCTTCCAGAGGAACTGCTTCCTTCACGACATTCAACAGACCTTGCATTCCTTTGGCGAG
AGGGGAAAGACCCCTAGGAATGCTCGTCAAGAAGACAGGGCCAGGTTTCCGGGCCCTCACATTGCCAAAA
GACGGCAATATGGTGGAAAATAACATATAGACAAACGCACACCGGCCTTATTCCAAGCGGCTTCGGCCAG
TAACGTTAGGGGGGGGGGCGGAATTCGATATCAAGCTTATCGATACCGTCGACGTTTAAACGCGGCCGCT
TAAGCAGTCACTAGTTTAAAGGTGCCTTTAATAGCGCT
